Addgene plasmid #83702: MSCV-6NBC-GFP-PGK-Puro-Barcode25
Purpose: individual 6N barcode to make barcoded cell line variants
Depositing lab: Monte Winslow. Depositing organization: Stanford University. Publication: An in vivo multiplexed small-molecule screening platform. Gruner BM, Schulze CJ, Yang D, Ogasawara D, Dix MM, Rogers ZN, Chuang CH, McFarland CD, Chiou SH, Brown JM, Cravatt BF, Bogyo M, Winslow MM. Nat Methods. 2016 Sep 12. doi: 10.1038/nmeth.3992. PubMed 27617390.
Backbone
  Vector backbone: MSCV
  Vector type: Retroviral
  Selectable markers: Puromycin
Growth in bacteria
  Bacterial resistance: Ampicillin, 100 μg/mL
  Growth temperature: 37°C
  Growth strain: DH5alpha
  Copy number: High Copy
Gene/Insert
  Gene/Insert name: Barcode25
  Species: Synthetic
  Cloning method: Restriction Enzyme; 5′ cloning site BglII (destroyed during cloning); 3′ cloning site EcoRI (not destroyed)
  Sequencing primers: 5′ CCCTTGAACCTCCTCGTTCGACC
Terms and licenses: Academic/Nonprofit Terms; Industry Terms: Not Available to Industry
How to cite: MSCV-6NBC-GFP-PGK-Puro-Barcode25 was a gift from Monte Winslow (Addgene plasmid # 83702 ; http://n2t.net/addgene:83702 ; RRID:Addgene_83702)
