[The description below was written by a language model from this plasmid's Addgene catalogue record and the feature table of its GenBank file.]
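Description:
MSCV-6NBC-GFP-PGK-Puro-Barcode25 is a 7,018 bp gammaretroviral transfer plasmid built on the murine stem cell virus (MSCV) backbone. It is one member of a set of vectors that each carry a distinct synthetic six-nucleotide ("6N") barcode, used to make barcoded variants of cell lines. In bacteria it is maintained through a high-copy ColE1/pUC-type origin and selected with ampicillin via the bla gene. Remnants of a lac promoter/operator region lie in the plasmid backbone outside the viral unit.

The proviral region is bounded by 5′ and 3′ long terminal repeats from murine embryonic stem cell virus. It includes the MESV Psi packaging signal and a truncated, start-codon-less MMLV gag segment, which together allow the genomic RNA to be efficiently packaged when viral proteins are supplied in trans by packaging cells. Downstream of this leader sits an EGFP coding sequence with no annotated internal promoter, so it is presumably expressed from the 5′ LTR. It is followed by a mouse PGK promoter driving puromycin N-acetyltransferase. Transduced cells can therefore be identified by green fluorescence and enriched by puromycin selection.

The Barcode25 insert was cloned by restriction enzymes between a BglII site (destroyed in cloning) and an EcoRI site (retained). It is not annotated in the feature table, so its exact position cannot be read from the record, although the name and the listed sequencing primer suggest that it lies just upstream of GFP. Because the integrated provirus carries a heritable, sequence-readable tag, differently barcoded cell populations can be pooled and later deconvoluted by sequencing. This fits the associated publication on a multiplexed in vivo small-molecule screening platform.
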