LOCUS       Exported 7018 bp ds-DNA circular SYN 13-MAY-2021
DEFINITION  individual 6N barcode to make barcoded cell line variants.
ACCESSION   .
VERSION     .
KEYWORDS    MSCV-6NBC-GFP-PGK-Puro-Barcode25
SOURCE      synthetic DNA construct
  ORGANISM  synthetic DNA construct
REFERENCE   1 (bases 1 to 7018)
  AUTHORS   Gruner BM, Schulze CJ, Yang D, Ogasawara D, Dix MM, Rogers ZN,
            Chuang CH, McFarland CD, Chiou SH, Brown JM, Cravatt BF, Bogyo M,
            Winslow MM
  TITLE     An in vivo multiplexed small-molecule screening platform.
  JOURNAL   Nat Methods. 2016 Sep 12. doi: 10.1038/nmeth.3992.
  PUBMED    27617390
REFERENCE   2 (bases 1 to 7018)
  AUTHORS   .
  TITLE     Direct Submission
  JOURNAL   Exported May 13, 2021 from SnapGene Server 1.1.58
            http://www.snapgene.com
FEATURES             Location/Qualifiers
     source          1..7018
                     /organism="synthetic DNA construct"
                     /mol_type="other DNA"
     misc_feature    579..920
                     /label=MESV Psi
                     /note="packaging signal of murine embryonic stem cell
                     virus"
     CDS             987..1403
                     /label=gag (truncated)
                     /note="truncated Moloney murine leukemia virus (MMLV) gag
                     gene lacking the start codon"
     primer_bind     1333..1355
                     /label=pLXSN 5'
                     /note="Murine stem cell virus, forward primer. Also called
                     MSCV"
     primer_bind     1371..1387
                     /label=pBABE 5'
                     /note="Psi packaging signal, forward primer for pBABE
                     vectors"
     CDS             1427..2143
                     /codon_start=1
                     /product="enhanced GFP"
                     /label=EGFP
                     /translation="MVSKGEELFTGVVPILVELDGDVNGHKFSVSGEGEGDATYGKLTL
                     KFICTTGKLPVPWPTLVTTLTYGVQCFSRYPDHMKQHDFFKSAMPEGYVQERTIFFKDD
                     GNYKTRAEVKFEGDTLVNRIELKGIDFKEDGNILGHKLEYNYNSHNVYIMADKQKNGIK
                     VNFKIRHNIEDGSVQLADHYQQNTPIGDGPVLLPDNHYLSTQSALSKDPNEKRDHMVLL
                     EFVTAAGITLGMDELYK"
     primer_bind     complement(1472..1493)
                     /label=EGFP-N
                     /note="EGFP, reverse primer"
     primer_bind     complement(1733..1752)
                     /label=EXFP-R
                     /note="For distinguishing EGFP variants, reverse primer"
     primer_bind     2080..2101
                     /label=EGFP-C
                     /note="EGFP, forward primer"
     promoter        2161..2660
                     /label=PGK promoter
                     /note="mouse phosphoglycerate kinase 1 promoter"
     primer_bind     complement(2196..2219)
                     /label=MSCV-rev
                     /note="Murine stem cell virus, reverse primer"
     primer_bind     2593..2612
                     /label=mPGK-F
                     /note="Mouse PGK promoter, forward primer"
     CDS             2681..3280
                     /codon_start=1
                     /gene="pac from Streptomyces alboniger"
                     /product="puromycin N-acetyltransferase"
                     /label=PuroR
                     /note="confers resistance to puromycin"
                     /translation="MTEYKPTVRLATRDDVPRAVRTLAAAFADYPATRHTVDPDRHIER
                     VTELQELFLTRVGLDIGKVWVADDGAAVAVWTTPESVEAGAVFAEIGPRMAELSGSRLA
                     AQQQMEGLLAPHRPKEPAWFLATVGVSPDHQGKGLGSAVVLPGVEAAERAGVPAFLETS
                     APRNLPFYERLGFTVTADVEVPEGPRTWCMTRKPGA"
     primer_bind     complement(2681..2700)
                     /label=Puro-R
                     /note="Puromycin resistance gene, reverse primer. Also
                     called puro-variant-R"
     primer_bind     3177..3197
                     /label=Puro-F
                     /note="Puromycin resistance gene, forward primer"
     LTR             3380..3894
                     /label=3' LTR
                     /note="3' long terminal repeat from murine embryonic stem
                     cell virus"
     primer_bind     complement(4063..4079)
                     /label=M13 rev
                     /note="common sequencing primer, one of multiple similar
                     variants"
     primer_bind     complement(4063..4079)
                     /label=M13 Reverse
                     /note="In lacZ gene. Also called M13-rev"
     primer_bind     complement(4076..4098)
                     /label=M13/pUC Reverse
                     /note="In lacZ gene"
     protein_bind    4087..4103
                     /label=lac operator
                     /bound_moiety="lac repressor encoded by lacI"
                     /note="The lac repressor binds to the lac operator to
                     inhibit transcription in E. coli. This inhibition can be
                     relieved by adding lactose or
                     isopropyl-beta-D-thiogalactopyranoside (IPTG)."
     promoter        complement(4111..4141)
                     /label=lac promoter
                     /note="promoter for the E. coli lac operon"
     protein_bind    4156..4177
                     /label=CAP binding site
                     /bound_moiety="E. coli catabolite activator protein"
                     /note="CAP binding activates transcription in the presence
                     of cAMP."
     primer_bind     complement(4294..4311)
                     /label=L4440
                     /note="L4440 vector, forward primer"
     rep_origin      complement(4465..5053)
                     /direction=LEFT
                     /label=ori
                     /note="high-copy-number ColE1/pMB1/pBR322/pUC origin of
                     replication"
     primer_bind     complement(4545..4564)
                     /label=pBR322ori-F
                     /note="pBR322 origin, forward primer"
     CDS             complement(5224..6084)
                     /codon_start=1
                     /gene="bla"
                     /product="beta-lactamase"
                     /label=AmpR
                     /note="confers resistance to ampicillin, carbenicillin, and
                     related antibiotics"
                     /translation="MSIQHFRVALIPFFAAFCLPVFAHPETLVKVKDAEDQLGARVGYI
                     ELDLNSGKILESFRPEERFPMMSTFKVLLCGAVLSRIDAGQEQLGRRIHYSQNDLVEYS
                     PVTEKHLTDGMTVRELCSAAITMSDNTAANLLLTTIGGPKELTAFLHNMGDHVTRLDRW
                     EPELNEAIPNDERDTTMPVAMATTLRKLLTGELLTLASRQQLIDWMEADKVAGPLLRSA
                     LPAGWFIADKSGAGERGSRGIIAALGPDGKPSRIVVIYTTGSQATMDERNRQIAEIGAS
                     LIKHW"
     primer_bind     5847..5866
                     /label=Amp-R
                     /note="Ampicillin resistance gene, reverse primer"
     promoter        complement(6085..6189)
                     /gene="bla"
                     /label=AmpR promoter
     primer_bind     6257..6275
                     /label=pBRforEco
                     /note="pBR322 vectors, upsteam of EcoRI site, forward
                     primer"
     primer_bind     complement(6313..6335)
                     /label=pGEX 3'
                     /note="pGEX vectors, reverse primer"
     primer_bind     6435..6454
                     /label=pRS-marker
                     /note="pRS vectors, use to sequence yeast selectable
                     marker"
     primer_bind     6648..6670
                     /label=M13/pUC Forward
                     /note="In lacZ gene"
     primer_bind     6798..6817
                     /label=pBRrevBam
                     /note="pBR322 vectors, tet region, downstream of BamHI,
                     reverse primer"
     LTR             7017..515
                     /label=5' LTR
                     /note="5' long terminal repeat from murine embryonic stem
                     cell virus"
ORIGIN
        1 tgaaagaccc cacctgtagg tttggcaagc tagcttaagt aacgccattt tgcaaggcat
       61 ggaaaataca taactgagaa tagagaagtt cagatcaagg ttaggaacag agagacagca
      121 gaatatgggc caaacaggat atctgtggta agcagttcct gccccggctc agggccaaga
      181 acagatggtc cccagatgcg gtcccgccct cagcagtttc tagagaacca tcagatgttt
      241 ccagggtgcc ccaaggacct gaaatgaccc tgtgccttat ttgaactaac caatcagttc
      301 gcttctcgct tctgttcgcg cgcttctgct ccccgagctc aataaaagag cccacaaccc
      361 ctcactcggc gcgccagtcc tccgatagac tgcgtcgccc gggtacccgt attcccaata
      421 aagcctcttg ctgtttgcat ccgaatcgtg gactcgctga tccttgggag ggtctcctca
      481 gattgattga ctgcccacct cgggggtctt tcatttggag gttccaccga gatttggaga
      541 cccctgccca gggaccaccg acccccccgc cgggaggtaa gctggccagc ggtcgtttcg
      601 tgtctgtctc tgtctttgtg cgtgtttgtg ccggcatcta atgtttgcgc ctgcgtctgt
      661 actagttagc taactagctc tgtatctggc ggacccgtgg tggaactgac gagttctgaa
      721 cacccggccg caaccctggg agacgtccca gggactttgg gggccgtttt tgtggcccga
      781 cctgaggaag ggagtcgatg tggaatccga ccccgtcagg atatgtggtt ctggtaggag
      841 acgagaacct aaaacagttc ccgcctccgt ctgaattttt gctttcggtt tggaaccgaa
      901 gccgcgcgtc ttgtctgctg cagcgctgca gcatcgttct gtgttgtctc tgtctgactg
      961 tgtttctgta tttgtctgaa aattagggcc agactgttac cactccctta agtttgacct
     1021 taggtcactg gaaagatgtc gagcggatcg ctcacaacca gtcggtagat gtcaagaaga
     1081 gacgttgggt taccttctgc tctgcagaat ggccaacctt taacgtcgga tggccgcgag
     1141 acggcacctt taaccgagac ctcatcaccc aggttaagat caaggtcttt tcacctggcc
     1201 cgcatggaca cccagaccag gtcccctaca tcgtgacctg ggaagccttg gcttttgacc
     1261 cccctccctg ggtcaagccc tttgtacacc ctaagcctcc gcctcctctt cctccatccg
     1321 ccccgtctct cccccttgaa cctcctcgtt cgaccccgcc tcgatcctcc ctttatccag
     1381 ccctcactcc ttctctaggc gccggaatta gatccgggaa cccaccatgg tgagcaaggg
     1441 cgaggagctg ttcaccgggg tggtgcccat cctggtcgag ctggacggcg acgtaaacgg
     1501 ccacaagttc agcgtgtccg gcgagggcga gggcgatgcc acctacggca agctgaccct
     1561 gaagttcatc tgcaccaccg gcaagctgcc cgtgccctgg cccaccctcg tgaccaccct
     1621 gacctacggc gtgcagtgct tcagccgcta ccccgaccac atgaagcagc acgacttctt
     1681 caagtccgcc atgcccgaag gctacgtcca ggagcgcacc atcttcttca aggacgacgg
     1741 caactacaag acccgcgccg aggtgaagtt cgagggcgac accctggtga accgcatcga
     1801 gctgaagggc atcgacttca aggaggacgg caacatcctg gggcacaagc tggagtacaa
     1861 ctacaacagc cacaacgtct atatcatggc cgacaagcag aagaacggca tcaaggtgaa
     1921 cttcaagatc cgccacaaca tcgaggacgg cagcgtgcag ctcgccgacc actaccagca
     1981 gaacaccccc atcggcgacg gccccgtgct gctgcccgac aaccactacc tgagcaccca
     2041 gtccgccctg agcaaagacc ccaacgagaa gcgcgatcac atggtcctgc tggagttcgt
     2101 gaccgccgcc gggatcactc tcggcatgga cgagctgtac aagtagcgga gaattctacc
     2161 gggtagggga ggcgcttttc ccaaggcagt ctggagcatg cgctttagca gccccgctgg
     2221 gcacttggcg ctacacaagt ggcctctggc ctcgcacaca ttccacatcc accggtaggc
     2281 gccaaccggc tccgttcttt ggtggcccct tcgcgccacc ttctactcct cccctagtca
     2341 ggaagttccc ccccgccccg cagctcgcgt cgtgcaggac gtgacaaatg gaagtagcac
     2401 gtctcactag tctcgtgcag atggacagca ccgctgagca atggaagcgg gtaggccttt
     2461 ggggcagcgg ccaatagcag ctttgctcct tcgctttctg ggctcagagg ctgggaaggg
     2521 gtgggtccgg gggcgggctc aggggcgggc tcaggggcgg ggcgggcgcc cgaaggtcct
     2581 ccggaggccc ggcattctgc acgcttcaaa agcgcacgtc tgccgcgctg ttctcctctt
     2641 cctcatctcc gggcctttcg acctgcagcc caagcttacc atgaccgagt acaagcccac
     2701 ggtgcgcctc gccacccgcg acgacgtccc cagggccgta cgcaccctcg ccgccgcgtt
     2761 cgccgactac cccgccacgc gccacaccgt cgatccggac cgccacatcg agcgggtcac
     2821 cgagctgcaa gaactcttcc tcacgcgcgt cgggctcgac atcggcaagg tgtgggtcgc
     2881 ggacgacggc gccgcggtgg cggtctggac cacgccggag agcgtcgaag cgggggcggt
     2941 gttcgccgag atcggcccgc gcatggccga gttgagcggt tcccggctgg ccgcgcagca
     3001 acagatggaa ggcctcctgg cgccgcaccg gcccaaggag cccgcgtggt tcctggccac
     3061 cgtcggcgtc tcgcccgacc accagggcaa gggtctgggc agcgccgtcg tgctccccgg
     3121 agtggaggcg gccgagcgcg ccggggtgcc cgccttcctg gagacctccg cgccccgcaa
     3181 cctccccttc tacgagcggc tcggcttcac cgtcaccgcc gacgtcgagg tgcccgaagg
     3241 accgcgcacc tggtgcatga cccgcaagcc cggtgcctga cgcccgcccc acgacccgca
     3301 gcgcccgacc gaaaggagcg cacgacccca tgcatcgata aaataaaaga ttttatttag
     3361 tctccagaaa aaggggggaa tgaaagaccc cacctgtagg tttggcaagc tagcttaagt
     3421 aacgccattt tgcaaggcat ggaaaataca taactgagaa tagagaagtt cagatcaagg
     3481 ttaggaacag agagacagca gaatatgggc caaacaggat atctgtggta agcagttcct
     3541 gccccggctc agggccaaga acagatggtc cccagatgcg gtcccgccct cagcagtttc
     3601 tagagaacca tcagatgttt ccagggtgcc ccaaggacct gaaatgaccc tgtgccttat
     3661 ttgaactaac caatcagttc gcttctcgct tctgttcgcg cgcttctgct ccccgagctc
     3721 aataaaagag cccacaaccc ctcactcggc gcgccagtcc tccgatagac tgcgtcgccc
     3781 gggtacccgt gtatccaata aaccctcttg cagttgcatc cgacttgtgg tctcgctgtt
     3841 ccttgggagg gtctcctctg agtgattgac tacccgtcag cgggggtctt tcatgggtaa
     3901 cagtttcttg aagttggaga acaacattct gagggtagga gtcgaatatt aagtaatcct
     3961 gactcaatta gccactgttt tgaatccaca tactccaata ctcctgaaat agttcattat
     4021 ggacagcgca gaagagctgg ggagaattaa ttcgtaatca tggtcatagc tgtttcctgt
     4081 gtgaaattgt tatccgctca caattccaca caacatacga gccggaagca taaagtgtaa
     4141 agcctggggt gcctaatgag tgagctaact cacattaatt gcgttgcgct cactgcccgc
     4201 tttccagtcg ggaaacctgt cgtgccagct gcattaatga atcggccaac gcgcggggag
     4261 aggcggtttg cgtattgggc gctcttccgc ttcctcgctc actgactcgc tgcgctcggt
     4321 cgttcggctg cggcgagcgg tatcagctca ctcaaaggcg gtaatacggt tatccacaga
     4381 atcaggggat aacgcaggaa agaacatgtg agcaaaaggc cagcaaaagg ccaggaaccg
     4441 taaaaaggcc gcgttgctgg cgtttttcca taggctccgc ccccctgacg agcatcacaa
     4501 aaatcgacgc tcaagtcaga ggtggcgaaa cccgacagga ctataaagat accaggcgtt
     4561 tccccctgga agctccctcg tgcgctctcc tgttccgacc ctgccgctta ccggatacct
     4621 gtccgccttt ctcccttcgg gaagcgtggc gctttctcat agctcacgct gtaggtatct
     4681 cagttcggtg taggtcgttc gctccaagct gggctgtgtg cacgaacccc ccgttcagcc
     4741 cgaccgctgc gccttatccg gtaactatcg tcttgagtcc aacccggtaa gacacgactt
     4801 atcgccactg gcagcagcca ctggtaacag gattagcaga gcgaggtatg taggcggtgc
     4861 tacagagttc ttgaagtggt ggcctaacta cggctacact agaaggacag tatttggtat
     4921 ctgcgctctg ctgaagccag ttaccttcgg aaaaagagtt ggtagctctt gatccggcaa
     4981 acaaaccacc gctggtagcg gtggtttttt tgtttgcaag cagcagatta cgcgcagaaa
     5041 aaaaggatct caagaagatc ctttgatctt ttctacgggg tctgacgctc agtggaacga
     5101 aaactcacgt taagggattt tggtcatgag attatcaaaa aggatcttca cctagatcct
     5161 tttaaattaa aaatgaagtt ttaaatcaat ctaaagtata tatgagtaaa cttggtctga
     5221 cagttaccaa tgcttaatca gtgaggcacc tatctcagcg atctgtctat ttcgttcatc
     5281 catagttgcc tgactccccg tcgtgtagat aactacgata cgggagggct taccatctgg
     5341 ccccagtgct gcaatgatac cgcgagaccc acgctcaccg gctccagatt tatcagcaat
     5401 aaaccagcca gccggaaggg ccgagcgcag aagtggtcct gcaactttat ccgcctccat
     5461 ccagtctatt aattgttgcc gggaagctag agtaagtagt tcgccagtta atagtttgcg
     5521 caacgttgtt gccattgcta caggcatcgt ggtgtcacgc tcgtcgtttg gtatggcttc
     5581 attcagctcc ggttcccaac gatcaaggcg agttacatga tcccccatgt tgtgcaaaaa
     5641 agcggttagc tccttcggtc ctccgatcgt tgtcagaagt aagttggccg cagtgttatc
     5701 actcatggtt atggcagcac tgcataattc tcttactgtc atgccatccg taagatgctt
     5761 ttctgtgact ggtgagtact caaccaagtc attctgagaa tagtgtatgc ggcgaccgag
     5821 ttgctcttgc ccggcgtcaa tacgggataa taccgcgcca catagcagaa ctttaaaagt
     5881 gctcatcatt ggaaaacgtt cttcggggcg aaaactctca aggatcttac cgctgttgag
     5941 atccagttcg atgtaaccca ctcgtgcacc caactgatct tcagcatctt ttactttcac
     6001 cagcgtttct gggtgagcaa aaacaggaag gcaaaatgcc gcaaaaaagg gaataagggc
     6061 gacacggaaa tgttgaatac tcatactctt cctttttcaa tattattgaa gcatttatca
     6121 gggttattgt ctcatgagcg gatacatatt tgaatgtatt tagaaaaata aacaaatagg
     6181 ggttccgcgc acatttcccc gaaaagtgcc acctgacgtc taagaaacca ttattatcat
     6241 gacattaacc tataaaaata ggcgtatcac gaggcccttt cgtctcgcgc gtttcggtga
     6301 tgacggtgaa aacctctgac acatgcagct cccggagacg gtcacagctt gtctgtaagc
     6361 ggatgccggg agcagacaag cccgtcaggg cgcgtcagcg ggtgttggcg ggtgtcgggg
     6421 ctggcttaac tatgcggcat cagagcagat tgtactgaga gtgcaccata tgcggtgtga
     6481 aataccgcac agatgcgtaa ggagaaaata ccgcatcagg cgccattcgc cattcaggct
     6541 gcgcaactgt tgggaagggc gatcggtgcg ggcctcttcg ctattacgcc agctggcgaa
     6601 agggggatgt gctgcaaggc gattaagttg ggtaacgcca gggttttccc agtcacgacg
     6661 ttgtaaaacg acggcgcaag gaatggtgca tgcaaggaga tggcgcccaa cagtcccccg
     6721 gccacggggc ctgccaccat acccacgccg aaacaagcgc tcatgagccc gaagtggcga
     6781 gcccgatctt ccccatcggt gatgtcggcg atataggcgc cagcaaccgc acctgtggcg
     6841 ccggtgatgc cggccacgat gcgtccggcg tagaggcgat tagtccaatt tgttaaagac
     6901 aggatatcag tggtccaggc tctagttttg actcaacaat atcaccagct gaagcctata
     6961 gagtacgagc catagataaa ataaaagatt ttatttagtc tccagaaaaa ggggggaa
//
