>Addgene plasmid #83702 | MSCV-6NBC-GFP-PGK-Puro-Barcode25 | addgene partial sequence | sequence record 165165 | pLXSN5 5'-CCCTTGAACCTCCTCGTTCGACC-3'
CAGCCCTCACTCCTTCTCTAGGCGCCGGAATTAGATCCGGGAACCCACCATGGTGAGCAAGGGCGAGGAG
CTGTTCACCGGGGTGGTGCCCATCCTGGTCGAGCTGGACGGCGACGTAAACGGCCACAAGTTCAGCGTGT
CCGGCGAGGGCGAGGGCGATGCCACCTACGGCAAGCTGACCCTGAAGTTCATCTGCACCACCGGCAAGCT
GCCCGTGCCCTGGCCCACCCTCGTGACCACCCTGACCTACGGCGTGCAGTGCTTCAGCCGCTACCCCGAC
CACATGAAGCAGCACGACTTCTTCAAGTCCGCCATGCCCGAAGGCTACGTCCAGGAGCGCACCATCTTCT
TCAAGGACGACGGCAACTACAAGACCCGCGCCGAGGTGAAGTTCGAGGGCGACACCCTGGTGAACCGCAT
CGAGCTGAAGGGCATCGACTTCAAGGAGGACGGCAACATCCTGGGGCACAAGCTGGAGTACAACTACAAC
AGCCACAACGTCTATATCATGGCCGACAAGCAGAAGAACGGCATCAAGGTGAACTTCAAGATCCGCCACA
ACATCGAGGACGGCAGCGTGCAGCTCGCCGACCACTACCAGCAGAACACCCCCATCGGCGACGGCCCCGT
GCTGCTGCCCGACAACCACTACCTGAGCACCCAGTCCGCCCTGAGCAAAGACCCCAACGAGAAGCGCGAT
CACATGGTCCTGCTGGAGTTCGTGACCGCCGCCGGGATCACTCTCGGCATGGACGAGCTGTACAAGTAGC
GGAGAATTCTACCGGGTAGGGGAGGCGCTTTTCCCAAGGCAGTCTGGAGCATGCGCTTT
